Addgene plasmid #100131: pEIGW-human KLF4
Purpose: Human KLF4 lentiviral expression vector
Depositing lab: Eva Hernando. Depositing organization: NYU Grossman School of Medicine. Publication: Kruppel-like factor 4 (KLF4) regulates the miR-183~96~182 cluster under physiologic and pathologic conditions. Segura MF, Jubierre L, Li S, Soriano A, Koetz L, Gaziel-Sovran A, Masanas M, Kleffman K, Dankert JF, Walsh MJ, Hernando E. Oncotarget. 2017 Apr 18;8(16):26298-26311. doi: 10.18632/oncotarget.15459. PubMed 28412746.
Backbone
  Vector backbone: pEIGW
  Backbone size w/o insert (bp): 10102
  Total vector size (bp): 11953
  Vector type: Mammalian Expression, Lentiviral
Growth in bacteria
  Bacterial resistance: Ampicillin, 100 μg/mL
  Growth temperature: 37°C
  Growth strain: NEB Stable
  Copy number: High Copy
Gene/Insert
  Gene/Insert name: Kruppel like factor 4 (alt name: KLF4)
  Species: H. sapiens (human)
  Insert size (bp): 1851
  Entrez Gene: KLF4 (a.k.a. EZF, GKLF)
  Promoter: E1F
  Cloning method: Restriction Enzyme; 5′ cloning site EcoRV (destroyed during cloning); 3′ cloning site EcoRV (destroyed during cloning)
  Sequencing primers: 5′ TGCCGCCAGA ACACAGGTG
Terms and licenses: Academic/Nonprofit Terms; Industry Terms: Not Available to Industry
How to cite: pEIGW-human KLF4 was a gift from Eva Hernando (Addgene plasmid # 100131 ; http://n2t.net/addgene:100131 ; RRID:Addgene_100131)
