[The description below was written by a language model from this plasmid's Addgene catalogue record and pLannotate feature annotations shown in this document.]
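Description:
pEIGW-human KLF4 is an HIV-1-based lentiviral transfer plasmid for expressing human Krüppel-like factor 4 (KLF4) in mammalian cells, built on the roughly 10.1 kb pEIGW backbone for a total of about 12 kb. It is maintained in E. coli through a high-copy ColE1/pUC-type origin and selected with ampicillin via the β-lactamase gene. The catalogue lists a recombination-deficient growth strain, which is usual for LTR-containing plasmids. Outside the viral region the backbone carries remnants of older vectors. These include fragments of tetracycline resistance, bom, rop and lacI, and an SV40 promoter upstream of fragmented E. coli gpt sequence followed by the SV40 small t intron and poly(A) signal. The record does not present any of these as usable selection markers.

The viral cassette is flanked by truncated HIV-1 LTRs and contains the Ψ packaging signal with a partial gag sequence, the Rev response element for Rev-dependent nuclear export of the genomic RNA, and the cPPT/CTS. A loxP site sits just upstream of the 3′ LTR. Its purpose is not stated. Internally, a promoter listed in the catalogue as "E1F" and annotated as the EF-1α core promoter drives the KLF4 insert. An EMCV IRES and EGFP follow, so a single bicistronic transcript yields both KLF4 and a green fluorescent marker for tracking or sorting transduced cells. A WPRE downstream enhances transcript expression. The automated annotation matched the coding region to mouse Klf4, which probably reflects homology in the reference database, since the catalogue states the insert is human. The construct is intended for lentiviral KLF4 overexpression, and the associated study examined KLF4 regulation of the miR-183~96~182 cluster.
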