Features (pLannotate 1.2.2; 33 found; start..end, strand, type, name):
    377..634     +  LTR            5' LTR (truncated): truncated 5' long terminal repeat (LTR) from HIV-1
    681..806     +  misc_feature   HIV-1 Ψ: packaging signal of human immunodeficiency virus type 1
    790..1128    +  CDS            HIV-1 gag (fragment): gag protein from human immunodeficiency virus 1; gag
   1303..1536    +  misc_feature   RRE: The Rev response element (RRE) of HIV-1 allows for Rev-dependent mRNA export from the nucleus to the cytoplasm.
   1913..2013    +  CDS            Rev (fragment): human immunodeficiency virus 1 (HIV-1) Rev protein; rev; enhances nuclear export of unspliced and incompletely spliced viral mRNAs
   2032..2149    +  misc_feature   cPPT/CTS: central polypurine tract and central termination sequence of HIV-1
   2206..2417    +  promoter       EF-1α core promoter: core promoter for human elongation factor EF-1α
   2595..4031    +  CDS            Klf4: KLF4_MOUSE - Also known as Ezf, Gklf, Zie. Experimental evidence at protein level: Swiss-Prot protein existence level 1. Transcription factor; can act both as activator and as repressor. Binds the 5'-CACCC-3' core sequence. Binds to the promoter region of its own gene and can activate its own transcription. Regulates the expression of key transcription factors during embryonic development. Plays an important role in maintaining embryonic stem cells, and in preventing their differentiation. Required for establishing the barrier function of the skin and for postnatal maturation and maintenance o
   4375..4961    +  misc_feature   IRES2: internal ribosome entry site (IRES) of the encephalomyocarditis virus (EMCV)
   4962..5681    +  CDS            EGFP: the original enhanced GFP (Yang et al., 1996) mammalian codon-optimized
   5718..5760    +  misc_feature   MCS (fragment): pBluescript multiple cloning site
   5770..6358    +  misc_feature   WPRE: woodchuck hepatitis virus posttranscriptional regulatory element
   6377..6481    +  CDS            nef (fragment): NEF_HV1LA - Experimental evidence at protein level: Swiss-Prot protein existence level 1. Extracellular Nef protein targets CD4(+) T-lymphocytes for apoptosis by interacting with CXCR4 surface receptors. From Human immunodeficiency virus type 1 group M subtype B (isolate Lai) (HIV-1).
   6502..6535    +  protein_bind   loxP: Cre-mediated recombination occurs in the 8-bp core sequence (GCATACAT). Cre recombinase
   6555..6735    +  LTR            5' LTR (truncated): truncated 5' long terminal repeat (LTR) from HIV-1
   6760..6778    -  promoter       SP6 promoter: promoter for bacteriophage SP6 RNA polymerase
   7006..7285    +  CDS            TcR (fragment): tetracycline efflux protein; tet; confers resistance to tetracycline
   7286..7334    -  misc_feature   bom (fragment): basis of mobility region from pBR322
   7436..7471    -  CDS            rop (fragment): Rop protein, which maintains plasmids at low copy number; rop
   7566..7670    +  promoter       AmpR promoter: bla
   7671..8531    +  CDS            AmpR: β-lactamase; bla; confers resistance to ampicillin, carbenicillin, and related antibiotics
   8702..9290    +  rep_origin     ori: high-copy-number ColE1/pMB1/pBR322/pUC origin of replication
   9473..9529    +  CDS            lacI (fragment): lac repressor; lacI; The lac repressor binds to the lac operator to inhibit transcription in E. coli. This inhibition can be relieved by adding lactose or isopropyl-β-D-thiogalactopyranoside (IPTG).
   9536..9865    +  promoter       SV40 promoter: SV40 enhancer and early promoter
  10065..10184   +  CDS            gpt (fragment): XGPT_ECOLI - Also known as gpp, gxu. Experimental evidence at protein level: Swiss-Prot protein existence level 1. Purine salvage pathway enzyme that catalyzes the transfer of the ribosyl-5-phosphate group from 5-phospho-alpha-D-ribose 1- diphosphate (PRPP) to the N9 position of the 6-oxopurines guanine and xanthine to form the corresponding ribonucleotides GMP (guanosine 5'- monophosphate) and XMP (xanthosine 5'-monophosphate), with the release of PPi. To a lesser extent, also acts on hypoxanthine (PubMed:9100006, PubMed:3886014). Does not ribophosphorylate adenine (PubMed:3886014). From Esch
  10184..10519   +  CDS            gpt (fragment): XGPT_ECOLI - Also known as gpp, gxu. Experimental evidence at protein level: Swiss-Prot protein existence level 1. Purine salvage pathway enzyme that catalyzes the transfer of the ribosyl-5-phosphate group from 5-phospho-alpha-D-ribose 1- diphosphate (PRPP) to the N9 position of the 6-oxopurines guanine and xanthine to form the corresponding ribonucleotides GMP (guanosine 5'- monophosphate) and XMP (xanthosine 5'-monophosphate), with the release of PPi. To a lesser extent, also acts on hypoxanthine (PubMed:9100006, PubMed:3886014). Does not ribophosphorylate adenine (PubMed:3886014). From Esch
  10614..10919   +  CDS            frsA (fragment): FRSA_ECOLI - Also known as yafA. Experimental evidence at protein level: Swiss-Prot protein existence level 1. Catalyzes the hydrolysis of esters (PubMed:15808744). Displays esterase activity toward pNP-butyrate (PubMed:15808744). May stimulate mixed-acid fermentation by acting as a fermentation/respiration switch that down-regulates respiration and up- regulates fermentation rates (PubMed:15169777). From Escherichia coli (strain K12).
  10923..10997   +  CDS            small t antigen (fragment): SV40 (simian virus 40) small t antigen
  10999..11064   +  intron         small t intron: SV40 (simian virus 40) small t antigen intron
  11194..11214   +  CDS            SV40 NLS: nuclear localization signal of SV40 (simian virus 40) large T antigen
  11533..11616   +  CDS            large T antigen (fragment): large T antigen from SV40 (simian virus 40)
  11639..11773   +  polyA_signal   SV40 poly(A) signal: SV40 polyadenylation signal
  11940..329     +  CDS            nef (fragment) (across the origin): NEF_HV1BR - Experimental evidence at protein level: Swiss-Prot protein existence level 1. Extracellular Nef protein targets CD4(+) T-lymphocytes for apoptosis by interacting with CXCR4 surface receptors (PubMed:14990729). From Human immunodeficiency virus type 1 group M subtype B (isolate BRU/LAI) (HIV-1).
>Addgene plasmid #100131 | pEIGW-human KLF4 | addgene full sequence | sequence record 193358 | Addgene NGS Result
TGGAAGGGCTAATTCACTCCCAAAGAAGACAAGATATCCTTGATCTGTGGATCTACCACACACAAGGCTA
CTTCCCTGATTAGCAGAACTACACACCAGGGCCAGGGGTCAGATATCCACTGACCTTTGGATGGTGCTAC
AAGCTAGTACCAGTTGAGCCAGATAAGGTAGAAGAGGCCAATAAAGGAGAGAACACCAGCTTGTTACACC
CTGTGAGCCTGCATGGGATGGATGACCCGGAGAGAGAAGTGTTAGAGTGGAGGTTTGACAGCCGCCTAGC
ATTTCATCACGTGGCCCGAGAGCTGCATCCGGAGTACTTCAAGAACTGCTGATATCGAGCTTGCTACAAG
GGACTTTCCGCTGGGGACTTTCCAGGGAGGCGTGGCCTGGGCGGGACTGGGGAGTGGCGAGCCCTCAGAT
CCTGCATATAAGCAGCTGCTTTTTGCCTGTACTGGGTCTCTCTGGTTAGACCAGATCTGAGCCTGGGAGC
TCTCTGGCTAACTAGGGAACCCACTGCTTAAGCCTCAATAAAGCTTGCCTTGAGTGCTTCAAGTAGTGTG
TGCCCGTCTGTTGTGTGACTCTGGTAACTAGAGATCCCTCAGACCCTTTTAGTCAGTGTGGAAAATCTCT
AGCAGTGGCGCCCGAACAGGGACTTGAAAGCGAAAGGGAAACCAGAGGAGCTCTCTCGACGCAGGACTCG
GCTTGCTGAAGCGCGCACGGCAAGAGGCGAGGGGCGGCGACTGGTGAGTACGCCAAAAATTTTGACTAGC
GGAGGCTAGAAGGAGAGAGATGGGTGCGAGAGCGTCAGTATTAAGCGGGGGAGAATTAGATCGCGATGGG
AAAAAATTCGGTTAAGGCCAGGGGGAAAGAAAAAATATAAATTAAAACATATAGTATGGGCAAGCAGGGA
GCTAGAACGATTCGCAGTTAATCCTGGCCTGTTAGAAACATCAGAAGGCTGTAGACAAATACTGGGACAG
CTACAACCATCCCTTCAGACAGGATCAGAAGAACTTAGATCATTATATAATACAGTAGCAACCCTCTATT
GTGTGCATCAAAGGATAGAGATAAAAGACACCAAGGAAGCTTTAGACAAGATAGAGGAAGAGCAAAACAA
AAGTAAGACCACCGCACAGCAAGCGGCCGGCCGCTGATCTTCAGACCTGGAGGAGGAGATATGAGGGACA
ATTGGAGAAGTGAATTATATAAATATAAAGTAGTAAAAATTGAACCATTAGGAGTAGCACCCACCAAGGC
AAAGAGAAGAGTGGTGCAGAGAGAAAAAAGAGCAGTGGGAATAGGAGCTTTGTTCCTTGGGTTCTTGGGA
GCAGCAGGAAGCACTATGGGCGCAGCGTCAATGACGCTGACGGTACAGGCCAGACAATTATTGTCTGGTA
TAGTGCAGCAGCAGAACAATTTGCTGAGGGCTATTGAGGCGCAACAGCATCTGTTGCAACTCACAGTCTG
GGGCATCAAGCAGCTCCAGGCAAGAATCCTGGCTGTGGAAAGATACCTAAAGGATCAACAGCTCCTGGGG
ATTTGGGGTTGCTCTGGAAAACTCATTTGCACCACTGCTGTGCCTTGGAATGCTAGTTGGAGTAATAAAT
CTCTGGAACAGATTTGGAATCACACGACCTGGATGGAGTGGGACAGAGAAATTAACAATTACACAAGCTT
AATACACTCCTTAATTGAAGAATCGCAAAACCAGCAAGAAAAGAATGAACAAGAATTATTGGAATTAGAT
AAATGGGCAAGTTTGTGGAATTGGTTTAACATAACAAATTGGCTGTGGTATATAAAATTATTCATAATGA
TAGTAGGAGGCTTGGTAGGTTTAAGAATAGTTTTTGCTGTACTTTCTATAGTGAATAGAGTTAGGCAGGG
ATATTCACCATTATCGTTTCAGACCCACCTCCCAACCCCGAGGGGACCCGACAGGCCCGAAGGAATAGAA
GAAGAAGGTGGAGAGAGAGACAGAGACAGATCCATTCGATTAGTGAACGGATCTCGACGGTATCGGTTAA
CTTTTAAAAGAAAAGGGGGGATTGGGGGGTACAGTGCAGGGGAAAGAATAGTAGACATAATAGCAACAGA
CATACAAACTAAAGAATTACAAAAACAAATTACAAAAATTCAAAATTTTATCGATCACGAGACTAGCCTC
GAGAAGCTTGATCGATGGCTCCGGTGCCCGTCAGTGGGCAGAGCGCACATCGCCCACAGTCCCCGAGAAG
TTGGGGGGAGGGGTCGGCAATTGAACCGGTGCCTAGAGAAGGTGGCGCGGGGTAAACTGGGAAAGTGATG
TCGTGTACTGGCTCCGCCTTTTTCCCGAGGGTGGGGGAGAACCGTATATAAGTGCAGTAGTCGCCGTGAA
CGTTCTTTTTCGCAACGGGTTTGCCGCCAGAACACAGGTGTCGTGACGCGGATCGGGATCGGCCTTTACG
GCCGGTTACCCATCGTCGACCCACGCGTCCGCTCGGCCAATTTGGGGTTTTGGGTTTTGGCTTCGTTTCT
TCTCTTCGTTGACTTTGGGGTTCAGGTGCCCCAGCTGCTTCGGGCTGCCGAGGACCTTCTGGGCCCCCAC
ATTAATGAGGCAGCCACCTGGCGAGTCTGACATGGCTGTCAGCGACGCGCTGCTCCCATCTTTCTCCACG
TTCGCGTCTGGCCCGGCGGGAAGGGAGAAGACACTGCGTCAAGCAGGTGCCCCGAATAACCGCTGGCGGG
AGGAGCTCTCCCACATGAAGCGACTTCCCCCAGTGCTTCCCGGCCGCCCCTATGACCTGGCGGCGGCGAC
CGTGGCCACAGACCTGGAGAGCGGCGGAGCCGGTGCGGCTTGCGGCGGTAGCAACCTGGCGCCCCTACCT
CGGAGAGAGACCGAGGAGTTCAACGATCTCCTGGACCTGGACTTTATTCTCTCCAATTCGCTGACCCATC
CTCCGGAGTCAGTGGCCGCCACCGTGTCCTCGTCAGCGTCAGCCTCCTCTTCGTCGTCGCCGTCGAGCAG
CGGCCCTGCCAGCGCGCCCTCCACCTGCAGCTTCACCTATCCGATCCGGGCCGGGAACGACCCGGGCGTG
GCGCCGGGCGGCACGGGCGGAGGCCTCCTCTATGGCAGGGAGTCCGCTCCCCCTCCGACGGCTCCCTTCA
ACCTGGCGGACATCAACGACGTGAGCCCCTCGGGCGGCTTCGTGGCCGAGCTCCTGCGGCCAGAATTGGA
CCCGGTGTACATTCCGCCGCAGCAGCCGCAGCCGCCAGGTGGCGGGCTGATGGGCAAGTTCGTGCTGAAG
GCGTCGCTGAGCGCCCCTGGCAGCGAGTACGGCAGCCCGTCGGTCATCAGCGTCAGCAAAGGCAGCCCTG
ACGGCAGCCACCCGGTGGTGGTGGCGCCCTACAACGGCGGGCCGCCGCGCACGTGCCCCAAGATCAAGCA
GGAGGCGGTCTCTTCGTGCACCCACTTGGGCGCTGGACCCCCTCTCAGCAATGGCCACCGGCCGGCTGCA
CACGACTTCCCCCTGGGGCGGCAGCTCCCCAGCAGGACTACCCCGACCCTGGGTCTTGAGGAAGTGCTGA
GCAGCAGGGACTGTCACCCTGCCCTGCCGCTTCCTCCCGGCTTCCATCCCCACCCGGGGCCCAATTACCC
ATCCTTCCTGCCCGATCAGATGCAGCCGCAAGTCCCGCCGCTCCATTACCAAGAGCTCATGCCACCCGGT
TCCTGCATGCCAGAGGAGCCCAAGCCAAAGAGGGGAAGACGATCGTGGCCCCGGAAAAGGACCGCCACCC
ACACTTGTGATTACGCGGGCTGCGGCAAAACCTACACAAAGAGTTCCCATCTCAAGGCACACCTGCGAAC
CCACACAGGTGAGAAACCTTACCACTGTGACTGGGACGGCTGTGGATGGAAATTCGCCCGCTCAGATGAA
CTGACCAGGCACTACCGTAAACACACGGGGCACCGCCCGTTCCAGTGCCAAAAATGCGACCGAGCATTTT
CCAGGTCGGACCACCTCGCCTTACACATGAAGAGGCATTTTTAAATCCCAGACAGTGGATATGACCCACA
CTGCCAGAAGAGAATTCAGTATTTTTTACTTTTCACACTGTCTTCCCGATGAGGGAAGGAGCCCAGCCAG
AAAGCACTACAATCATGGTCAAGTTCCCAACTGAGTCATCTTGTGAGTGGATAATCAGGAAAAATGAGGA
ATCCAAAAGACAAAAATCAAAGAACAGATGGGATCTGTGACTGGATCTTCTATCATTCCAATTCTAAATC
CGACTTGAATATTCCTGGACTTACAAAATGCCAAGGGGGTGACTGGAAGTTGTGGATGGGCTGCAGTGAT
CACATATGGTGACCCGGCCCAGTTGGCCGATCCGCCCCTCTCCCTCCCCCCCCCCTAACGTTACTGGCCG
AAGCCGCTTGGAATAAGGCCGGTGTGCGTTTGTCTATATGTTATTTTCCACCATATTGCCGTCTTTTGGC
AATGTGAGGGCCCGGAAACCTGGCCCTGTCTTCTTGACGAGCATTCCTAGGGGTCTTTCCCCTCTCGCCA
AAGGAATGCAAGGTCTGTTGAATGTCGTGAAGGAAGCAGTTCCTCTGGAAGCTTCTTGAAGACAAACAAC
GTCTGTAGCGACCCTTTGCAGGCAGCGGAACCCCCCACCTGGCGACAGGTGCCTCTGCGGCCAAAAGCCA
CGTGTATAAGATACACCTGCAAAGGCGGCACAACCCCAGTGCCACGTTGTGAGTTGGATAGTTGTGGAAA
GAGTCAAATGGCTCTCCTCAAGCGTATTCAACAAGGGGCTGAAGGATGCCCAGAAGGTACCCCATTGTAT
GGGATCTGATCTGGGGCCTCGGTACACATGCTTTACATGTGTTTAGTCGAGGTTAAAAAAACGTCTAGGC
CCCCCGAACCACGGGGACGTGGTTTTCCTTTGAAAAACACGATGATAATATGGCCACAACCATGGTGAGC
AAGGGCGAGGAGCTGTTCACCGGGGTGGTGCCCATCCTGGTCGAGCTGGACGGCGACGTAAACGGCCACA
AGTTCAGCGTGTCCGGCGAGGGCGAGGGCGATGCCACCTACGGCAAGCTGACCCTGAAGTTCATCTGCAC
CACCGGCAAGCTGCCCGTGCCCTGGCCCACCCTCGTGACCACCCTGACCTACGGCGTGCAGTGCTTCAGC
CGCTACCCCGACCACATGAAGCAGCACGACTTCTTCAAGTCCGCCATGCCCGAAGGCTACGTCCAGGAGC
GCACCATCTTCTTCAAGGACGACGGCAACTACAAGACCCGCGCCGAGGTGAAGTTCGAGGGCGACACCCT
GGTGAACCGCATCGAGCTGAAGGGCATCGACTTCAAGGAGGACGGCAACATCCTGGGGCACAAGCTGGAG
TACAACTACAACAGCCACAACGTCTATATCATGGCCGACAAGCAGAAGAACGGCATCAAGGTGAACTTCA
AGATCCGCCACAACATCGAGGACGGCAGCGTGCAGCTCGCCGACCACTACCAGCAGAACACCCCCATCGG
CGACGGCCCCGTGCTGCTGCCCGACAACCACTACCTGAGCACCCAGTCCGCCCTGAGCAAAGACCCCAAC
GAGAAGCGCGATCACATGGTCCTGCTGGAGTTCGTGACCGCCGCCGGGATCACTCTCGGCATGGACGAGC
TGTACAAGTAAAGCGGCCGCGACTCTAGCTAGTCGAGCTCAAGCTTCGAATTCGATATCAAGCTTATCGC
GATACCGTCGACCTCGAGGGAATTCCGATAATCAACCTCTGGATTACAAAATTTGTGAAAGATTGACTGG
TATTCTTAACTATGTTGCTCCTTTTACGCTATGTGGATACGCTGCTTTAATGCCTTTGTATCATGCTATT
GCTTCCCGTATGGCTTTCATTTTCTCCTCCTTGTATAAATCCTGGTTGCTGTCTCTTTATGAGGAGTTGT
GGCCCGTTGTCAGGCAACGTGGCGTGGTGTGCACTGTGTTTGCTGACGCAACCCCCACTGGTTGGGGCAT
TGCCACCACCTGTCAGCTCCTTTCCGGGACTTTCGCTTTCCCCCTCCCTATTGCCACGGCGGAACTCATC
GCCGCCTGCCTTGCCCGCTGCTGGACAGGGGCTCGGCTGTTGGGCACTGACAATTCCGTGGTGTTGTCGG
GGAAGCTGACGTCCTTTCCATGGCTGCTCGCCTGTGTTGCCACCTGGATTCTGCGCGGGACGTCCTTCTG
CTACGTCCCTTCGGCCCTCAATCCAGCGGACCTTCCTTCCCGCGGCCTGCTGCCGGCTCTGCGGCCTCTT
CCGCGTCTTCGCCTTCGCCCTCAGACGAGTCGGATCTCCCTTTGGGCCGCCTCCCCGCATCGGGAATTCG
AGCTCGGTACCTTTAAGACCAATGACTTACAAGGCAGCTGTAGATCTTAGCCACTTTTTAAAAGAAAAGG
GGGGACTGGAAGGGCTAATTCACTCCCAACGAAGACAAGATGGGATCAATTCACCATGGGAATAACTTCG
TATAGCATACATTATACGAAGTTATGCTGCTTTTTGCTTGTACTGGGTCTCTCTGGTTAGACCAGATCTG
AGCCTGGGAGCTCTCTGGCTAACTAGGGAACCCACTGCTTAAGCCTCAATAAAGCTTGCCTTGAGTGCTT
CAAGTAGTGTGTGCCCGTCTGTTGTGTGACTCTGGTAACTAGAGATCCCTCAGACCCTTTTAGTCAGTGT
GGAAAATCTCTAGCAGCATCTAGAATTAATTCCGTGTATTCTATAGTGTCACCTAAATCGTATGTGTATG
ATACATAAGGTTATGTATTAATTGTAGCCGCGTTCTAACGACAATATGTACAAGCCTAATTGTGTAGCAT
CTGGCTTACTGAAGCAGACCCTATCATCTCTCTCGTAAACTGCCGTCAGAGTCGGTTTGGTTGGACGAAC
CTTCTGAGTTTCTGGTAACGCCGTCCCGCACCCGGAAATGGTCAGCGAACCAATCAGCAGGGTCATCGCT
AGCCAGATCCTCTACGCCGGACGCATCGTGGCCGGCATCACCGGCGCCACAGGTGCGGTTGCTGGCGCCT
ATATCGCCGACATCACCGATGGGGAAGATCGGGCTCGCCACTTCGGGCTCATGAGCGCTTGTTTCGGCGT
GGGTATGGTGGCAGGCCCCGTGGCCGGGGGACTGTTGGGCGCCATCTCCTTGCATGCACCATTCCTTGCG
GCGGCGGTGCTCAACGGCCTCAACCTACTACTGGGCTGCTTCCTAATGCAGGAGTCGCATAAGGGAGAGC
GTCGAATGGTGCACTCTCAGTACAATCTGCTCTGATGCCGCATAGTTAAGCCAGCCCCGACACCCGCCAA
CACCCGCTGACGCGCCCTGACGGGCTTGTCTGCTCCCGGCATCCGCTTACAGACAAGCTGTGACCGTCTC
CGGGAGCTGCATGTGTCAGAGGTTTTCACCGTCATCACCGAAACGCGCGAGACGAAAGGGCCTCGTGATA
CGCCTATTTTTATAGGTTAATGTCATGATAATAATGGTTTCTTAGACGTCAGGTGGCACTTTTCGGGGAA
ATGTGCGCGGAACCCCTATTTGTTTATTTTTCTAAATACATTCAAATATGTATCCGCTCATGAGACAATA
ACCCTGATAAATGCTTCAATAATATTGAAAAAGGAAGAGTATGAGTATTCAACATTTCCGTGTCGCCCTT
ATTCCCTTTTTTGCGGCATTTTGCCTTCCTGTTTTTGCTCACCCAGAAACGCTGGTGAAAGTAAAAGATG
CTGAAGATCAGTTGGGTGCACGAGTGGGTTACATCGAACTGGATCTCAACAGCGGTAAGATCCTTGAGAG
TTTTCGCCCCGAAGAACGTTTTCCAATGATGAGCACTTTTAAAGTTCTGCTATGTGGCGCGGTATTATCC
CGTATTGACGCCGGGCAAGAGCAACTCGGTCGCCGCATACACTATTCTCAGAATGACTTGGTTGAGTACT
CACCAGTCACAGAAAAGCATCTTACGGATGGCATGACAGTAAGAGAATTATGCAGTGCTGCCATAACCAT
GAGTGATAACACTGCGGCCAACTTACTTCTGACAACGATCGGAGGACCGAAGGAGCTAACCGCTTTTTTG
CACAACATGGGGGATCATGTAACTCGCCTTGATCGTTGGGAACCGGAGCTGAATGAAGCCATACCAAACG
ACGAGCGTGACACCACGATGCCTGTAGCAATGGCAACAACGTTGCGCAAACTATTAACTGGCGAACTACT
TACTCTAGCTTCCCGGCAACAATTAATAGACTGGATGGAGGCGGATAAAGTTGCAGGACCACTTCTGCGC
TCGGCCCTTCCGGCTGGCTGGTTTATTGCTGATAAATCTGGAGCCGGTGAGCGTGGGTCTCGCGGTATCA
TTGCAGCACTGGGGCCAGATGGTAAGCCCTCCCGTATCGTAGTTATCTACACGACGGGGAGTCAGGCAAC
TATGGATGAACGAAATAGACAGATCGCTGAGATAGGTGCCTCACTGATTAAGCATTGGTAACTGTCAGAC
CAAGTTTACTCATATATACTTTAGATTGATTTAAAACTTCATTTTTAATTTAAAAGGATCTAGGTGAAGA
TCCTTTTTGATAATCTCATGACCAAAATCCCTTAACGTGAGTTTTCGTTCCACTGAGCGTCAGACCCCGT
AGAAAAGATCAAAGGATCTTCTTGAGATCCTTTTTTTCTGCGCGTAATCTGCTGCTTGCAAACAAAAAAA
CCACCGCTACCAGCGGTGGTTTGTTTGCCGGATCAAGAGCTACCAACTCTTTTTCCGAAGGTAACTGGCT
TCAGCAGAGCGCAGATACCAAATACTGTTCTTCTAGTGTAGCCGTAGTTAGGCCACCACTTCAAGAACTC
TGTAGCACCGCCTACATACCTCGCTCTGCTAATCCTGTTACCAGTGGCTGCTGCCAGTGGCGATAAGTCG
TGTCTTACCGGGTTGGACTCAAGACGATAGTTACCGGATAAGGCGCAGCGGTCGGGCTGAACGGGGGGTT
CGTGCACACAGCCCAGCTTGGAGCGAACGACCTACACCGAACTGAGATACCTACAGCGTGAGCTATGAGA
AAGCGCCACGCTTCCCGAAGGGAGAAAGGCGGACAGGTATCCGGTAAGCGGCAGGGTCGGAACAGGAGAG
CGCACGAGGGAGCTTCCAGGGGGAAACGCCTGGTATCTTTATAGTCCTGTCGGGTTTCGCCACCTCTGAC
TTGAGCGTCGATTTTTGTGATGCTCGTCAGGGGGGCGGAGCCTATGGAAAAACGCCAGCAACGCGGCCTT
TTTACGGTTCCTGGCCTTTTGCTGGCCTTTTGCTCACATGTTCTTTCCTGCGTTATCCCCTGATTCTGTG
GATAACCGTATTACCGCCTTTGAGTGAGCTGATACCGCTCGCCGCAGCCGAACGACCGAGCGCAGCGAGT
CAGTGAGCGAGGAAGCGGAAGAGCGCCCAATACGCAAACCGCCTCTCCCCGCGCGTTGGCCGATTCATTA
ATGCAGCTGTGGAATGTGTGTCAGTTAGGGTGTGGAAAGTCCCCAGGCTCCCCAGCAGGCAGAAGTATGC
AAAGCATGCATCTCAATTAGTCAGCAACCAGGTGTGGAAAGTCCCCAGGCTCCCCAGCAGGCAGAAGTAT
GCAAAGCATGCATCTCAATTAGTCAGCAACCATAGTCCCGCCCCTAACTCCGCCCATCCCGCCCCTAACT
CCGCCCAGTTCCGCCCATTCTCCGCCCCATGGCTGACTAATTTTTTTTATTTATGCAGAGGCCGAGGCCG
CCTCGGCCTCTGAGCTATTCCAGAAGTAGTGAGGAGGCTTTTTTGGAGGCCTAGGCTTTTGCAAAAAGCT
TGGACACAAGACAGGCTTGCGAGATATGTTTGAGAATACCACTTTATCCCGCGTCAGGGAGAGGCAGTGC
GTAAAAAGACGCGGACTCATGTGAAATACTGGTTTTTAGTGCGCCAGATCTCTATAATCTCGCGCAACCT
ATTTTCCCCTCGAACACTTTTTAAGCCGTAGATAAACAGGCTGGGACACTTCACATGAGCGAAAAATACA
TCGTCACCTGGGACATGTTGCAGATCCATGCACGTAAACTCGCAAGCCGACTGATGCCTTCTGAACAATG
GAAAGGCATTATTGCCGTAAGCCGTGGCGGTCTGTACCGGGTGCGTTACTGGCGCGTGAACTGGGTATTC
GTCATGTCGATACCGTTTGTATTTCCAGCTACGATCACGACAACCAGCGCGAGCTTAAAGTGCTGAAACG
CGCAGAAGGCGATGGCGAAGGCTTCATCGTTATTGATGACCTGGTGGATACCGGTGGTACTGCGGTTGCG
ATTCGTGAAATGTATCCAAAAGCGCACTTTGTCACCATCTTCGCAAAACCGGCTGGTCGTCCGCTGGTTG
ATGACTATGTTGTTGATATCCCGCAAGATACCTGGATTGAACAGCCGTGGGATATGGGCGTCGTATTCGT
CCCGCCAATCTCCGGTCGCTAATCTTTTCAACGCCTGGCACTGCCGGGCGTTGTTCTTTTTAACTTCAGG
CGGGTTACAATAGTTTCCAGTAAGTATTCTGGAGGCTGCATCCATGACACAGGCAAACCTGAGCGAAACC
CTGTTCAAACCCCGCTTTAAACATCCTGAAACCTCGACGCTAGTCCGCCGCTTTAATCACGGCGCACAAC
CGCCTGTGCAGTCGGCCCTTGATGGTAAAACCATCCCTCACTGGTATCGCATGATTAACCGTCTGATGTG
GATCTGGCGCGGCATTGACCCACGCGAAATCCTCGACGTCCAGGCACGTATTGTGATGAGCGATGCCGAA
CGTACCGACGATGATTTATACGATACGGTGATTGGCTACCGTGGCGGCAACTGGATTTATGAGTGGGCCC
CGGATCTTTGTGAAGGAACCTTACTTCTGTGGTGTGACATAATTGGACAAACTACCTACAGAGATTTAAA
GCTCTAAGGTAAATATAAAATTTTTAAGTGTATAATGTGTTAAACTACTGATTCTAATTGTTTGTGTATT
TTAGATTCCAACCTATGGAACTGATGAATGGGAGCAGTGGTGGAATGCCTTTAATGAGGAAAACCTGTTT
TGCTCAGAAGAAATGCCATCTAGTGATGATGAGGCTACTGCTGACTCTCAACATTCTACTCCTCCAAAAA
AGAAGAGAAAGGTAGAAGACCCCAAGGACTTTCCTTCAGAATTGCTAAGTTTTTTGAGTCATGCTGTGTT
TAGTAATAGAACTCTTGCTTGCTTTGCTATTTACACCACAAAGGAAAAAGCTGCACTGCTATACAAGAAA
ATTATGGAAAAATATTCTGTAACCTTTATAAGTAGGCATAACAGTTATAATCATAACATACTGTTTTTTC
TTACTCCACACAGGCATAGAGTGTCTGCTATTAATAACTATGCTCAAAAATTGTGTACCTTTAGCTTTTT
AATTTGTAAAGGGGTTAATAAGGAATATTTGATGTATAGTGCCTTGACTAGAGATCATAATCAGCCATAC
CACATTTGTAGAGGTTTTACTTGCTTTAAAAAACCTCCCACACCTCCCCCTGAACCTGAAACATAAAATG
AATGCAATTGTTGTTGTTAACTTGTTTATTGCAGCTTATAATGGTTACAAATAAAGCAATAGCATCACAA
ATTTCACAAATAAAGCATTTTTTTCACTGCATTCTAGTTGTGGTTTGTCCAAACTCATCAATGTATCTTA
TCATGTCTGGATCAACTGGATAACTCAAGCTAACCAAAATCATCCCAAACTTCCCACCCCATACCCTATT
ACCACTGCCAATTACCTGTGGTTTCATTTACTCTAAACCTGTGATTCCTCTGAATTATTTTCATTTTAAA
GAAATTGTATTTGTTAAATATGTACTACAAACTTAGTAGT
